Addgene plasmid #202218: pBCC091
Purpose: Level 2 empty backbone for strain-specific barcode DNA tag through Tn7 bacterial insertion, Tetracyline selectable marker and far-red-FP fluorescent marker mPlum
Depositing lab: Paul Schulze-Lefert. Depositing organization: Max Planck Institute for Plant Breeding Research. Publication: Chromosomal barcodes for simultaneous tracking of near-isogenic bacterial strains in plant microbiota. Ordon J, Thouin J, Nakano RT, Ma KW, Zhang P, Huettel B, Garrido-Oter R, Schulze-Lefert P. Nat Microbiol. 2024 Apr;9(4):1117-1129. doi: 10.1038/s41564-024-01619-8. Epub 2024 Mar 19. PubMed 38503974.
Backbone
  Vector backbone: pBCC34
  Vector type: Bacterial Expression
  Selectable markers: Tetracyline
Growth in bacteria
  Bacterial resistance: Chloramphenicol and Kanamycin, 25 & 50 μg/mL
  Growth temperature: 37°C
  Growth strain: DB3.1λpir
  Copy number: Low Copy
Gene/Insert
  Gene/Insert name: pBCC25, pBCC30, pBCC55, pBCC27, pBCC26, pBCC28, pICH41822 (G5)
  Species: Synthetic
  Cloning method: Restriction Enzyme; 5′ cloning site unknown (unknown if destroyed)
Terms and licenses: Academic/Nonprofit Terms; Industry Terms: Not Available to Industry
Depositor comments: Please visit https://doi.org/10.1101/2023.04.20.537712 for bioRxiv preprint.
How to cite: pBCC091 was a gift from Paul Schulze-Lefert (Addgene plasmid # 202218 ; http://n2t.net/addgene:202218 ; RRID:Addgene_202218)
