[The description below was written by a language model from this plasmid's Addgene catalogue record and pLannotate feature annotations shown in this document.]
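Description:
pBCC091 is a low-copy, modularly assembled "Level 2" empty backbone built on pBCC34 for delivering strain-specific DNA barcodes into bacterial chromosomes by Tn7 transposition. It replicates from the R6K γ origin, which depends on the pi initiator protein and therefore restricts propagation to pir-expressing hosts. This makes it behave as a suicide vector in typical recipient bacteria. An incP oriT allows conjugative mobilisation. The backbone outside the transposon carries a kanamycin resistance gene (aphA1) and a sacB cassette with its native promoter for sucrose counter-selection against cells retaining the plasmid. The record lists seven component plasmids as the insert, reflecting assembly from lower-level modules, but does not describe what each one contributes.

Between the Tn7R and Tn7L ends lies the cargo that becomes integrated. A tetracycline resistance gene under the tet promoter is flanked by FRT sites, so the marker should be removable with FLP recombinase after integration. Next comes the far-red fluorescent protein mPlum, driven by a tac promoter with a lac operator and followed by a lambda t0 terminator, which gives a visual tag for marked strains. The remaining position holds a chloramphenicol resistance/ccdB dropout cassette, which is presumably replaced by the barcode module during cloning. ccdB toxicity then selects against uncut backbone, and explains the need for a ccdB-tolerant propagation strain and the chloramphenicol plus kanamycin selection of the empty vector. Terminators (lambda t0, rrnB T1) insulate the units. No Tn7 transposase genes are annotated, so these are presumably supplied separately. The associated work used such chromosomal barcodes to track near-isogenic bacterial strains simultaneously within plant microbiota.
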