Features (pLannotate 1.2.2; 26 found; start..end, strand, type, name):
     85..284     -  mobile_element Tn7R (fragment): mini-Tn7 element (right end of the Tn7 transposon) Tn7
    308..402     +  terminator     lambda t0 terminator: transcription terminator from phage lambda
    412..441     +  CDS            CmR (fragment): chloramphenicol acetyltransferase confers resistance to chloramphenicol
    504..590     +  terminator     rrnB T1 terminator: Escherichia coli rrnB; transcription terminator T1 from the E. coli rrnB gene
    623..670     -  protein_bind   FRT: FLP-mediated recombination occurs in the 8-bp core sequence TCTAGAAA (Turan and Bode, 2011). FLP recombinase from the Saccharomyces cerevisiae 2μ plasmid
    689..717     +  promoter       tet promoter: E. coli promoter for tetracycline efflux protein gene
    765..1955    +  CDS            TcR: tetracycline efflux protein; tet; confers resistance to tetracycline
   2035..2068    -  protein_bind   FRT (minimal): supports FLP-mediated excision but not integration (Turan and Bode, 2011) FLP recombinase from the Saccharomyces cerevisiae 2μ plasmid
   2110..2138    +  promoter       tac promoter: strong E. coli promoter; hybrid between the trp and lac UV5 promoters
   2146..2162    +  protein_bind   lac operator: The lac repressor binds to the lac operator to inhibit transcription in E. coli. This inhibition can be relieved by adding lactose or isopropyl-β-D-thiogalactopyranoside (IPTG). lac repressor encoded by lacI
   2185..2862    +  CDS            mPlum: mPlum is a basic (constitutively fluorescent) red fluorescent protein published in 2004, derived from Discosoma sp.. It has low acid sensitivity.
   2882..2976    +  terminator     lambda t0 terminator: transcription terminator from phage lambda
   3125..3155    +  promoter       lac UV5 promoter: E. coli lac promoter with an "up" mutation
   3179..3208    +  promoter       cat promoter (fragment): promoter of the E. coli cat gene encoding chloramphenicol acetyltransferase
   3209..3868    +  CDS            CmR: chloramphenicol acetyltransferase; cat; confers resistance to chloramphenicol
   4047..4205    +  CDS            ccdA (fragment): CCDA_ECO57 - Also known as H, letA. Experimental evidence at protein level: Swiss-Prot protein existence level 1. Antitoxin component of a type II toxin-antitoxin (TA) system which inhibits the post-segregational killing (PSK) of plasmid-free cells, also referred to as a plasmid addiction system. Binds to and blocks the activity of CcdB; will also remove bound CcdB protein from the CcdB-GyrA complex by forming a CcdA-CcdB complex, a process termed rejuvenation. Functions as a transcriptional corepressor for the ccdAB operon, repression also requires CcdB (By similarity). From Escherichia coli
   4210..4512    +  CDS            ccdB: CCDB_ECOLI - Also known as G, letB, letD. Experimental evidence at protein level: Swiss-Prot protein existence level 1. Toxic component of a type II toxin-antitoxin (TA) system, functioning in plasmid maintainence. Responsible for the post- segregational killing (PSK) of plasmid-free cells, also referred to as a plasmid addiction system. Half-life of over 2 hours. Cell killing by CcdB is accompanied by filamentation, defects in chromosome and plasmid segregation, defects in cell division, formation of anucleate cells, decreased DNA synthesis and plasmid loss. Interferes with the activity of DN
   4669..4834    -  mobile_element Tn7L: mini-Tn7 element (left end of the Tn7 transposon) Tn7
   4877..5322    +  promoter       sacB promoter: sacR; sacB promoter and control region
   5323..6744    +  CDS            SacB: secreted levansucrase that renders bacterial growth sensitive to sucrose; Bacillus subtilis sacB; negative selection marker
   6792..6816    +  CDS            lacZα (fragment): LacZα fragment of β-galactosidase; lacZ fragment
   6827..6921    +  terminator     lambda t0 terminator: transcription terminator from phage lambda
   7053..7865    +  CDS            aphA1: KKA1_ECOLX - Also known as nptI. Protein inferred from homology: Swiss-Prot protein existence level 3. Resistance to kanamycin and structurally-related aminoglycosides, including amikacin. From Escherichia coli.
   8035..8143    +  oriT           oriT: incP origin of transfer
   8154..8542    +  rep_origin     R6K γ ori: γ replication origin from E. coli plasmid R6K; requires the R6K initiator protein pi for replication
   8573..8659    -  terminator     rrnB T1 terminator: Escherichia coli rrnB; transcription terminator T1 from the E. coli rrnB gene
>Addgene plasmid #202218 | pBCC091 | addgene full sequence | sequence record 403465 | Addgene NGS Result
TTAATTAAAGCGGATAACAATTTCACACAGGAGGCCGCCTAGGCCGCGGCCGCGCGAATTTGCCGAATTC
GGATCCGGAGGGAGTGTGGGCGGACAATAAAGTCTTAAACTGAACAAAATAGATCTAAACTATGACAATA
AAGTCTTAAACTAGACAGAATAGTTGTAAACTGAAATCAGTCCAGTTATGCTGTGAAAAAGCATACTGGA
CTTTTGTTATGGCTAAAGCAAACTCTTCATTTTCTGAAGTGCAAATTGCCCGTCGTATTAAAGAGGGGCG
TGGCGCTGCAAGAATTCAAGCTTGGAGGACTCCTGTTGATAGATCCAGTAATGACCTCAGAACTCCATCT
GGATTTGTTCAGAACGCTCGGTTGCCGCCGGGCGTTTTTTATTGGTGAGAATCCAAGCTAGACTGCGATG
AGTGGCAGGGCGGGGCGTAATTTCTTAAGGCAGTTATTGGTGCCCTTAAACGCCTGGGGTAATGACTCTC
TAGCTTGAGGCATCAAATAAAACGAAAGGCTCAGTCGAAAGACTGGGCCTTTCGTTTTATCTGTTGTTTG
TCGGTGAACGCTCTCCTGAGTAGGACAAATCCGCCCGCCGCTGCAAGAATTCAAGCTTGGAGGAAGTTCC
TATACTTTCTAGAGAATAGGAACTTCGGAATAGGAACTTCAATGAAGAATTCTCATGTTTGACAGCTTAT
CATCGATAAGCTTTAATGCGGTAGTTTATCACAGTTAAATTGCTAACGCAGTCAGGCACCGTGTATGAAA
TCTAACAATGCGCTCATCGTCATCCTCGGCACCGTCACCCTGGATGCTGTAGGCATAGGCTTGGTTATGC
CGGTACTGCCGGGCCTCTTGCGGGATATCGTCCATTCCGACAGCATCGCCAGTCACTATGGCGTGCTGCT
AGCGCTATATGCGTTGATGCAATTTCTATGCGCACCCGTTCTCGGAGCACTGTCCGACCGCTTTGGCCGC
CGCCCAGTCCTGCTCGCTTCGCTACTTGGAGCCACTATCGACTACGCGATCATGGCGACCACACCCGTCC
TGTGGATCCTCTACGCCGGACGCATCGTGGCCGGCATCACCGGCGCCACAGGTGCGGTTGCTGGCGCCTA
TATCGCCGACATCACCGATGGGGAAGATCGGGCTCGCCACTTCGGGCTCATGAGCGCTTGTTTCGGCGTG
GGTATGGTGGCAGGCCCCGTGGCCGGGGGACTGTTGGGCGCCATCTCCTTGCATGCACCATTCCTTGCGG
CGGCGGTGCTCAACGGCCTCAACCTACTACTGGGCTGCTTCCTAATGCAGGAGTCGCATAAGGGAGAGCG
TCGACCGATGCCCTTGAGAGCCTTCAACCCAGTCAGCTCCTTCCGGTGGGCGCGGGGCATGACTATCGTC
GCCGCACTTATGACTGTTTTCTTTATCATGCAACTCGTAGGACAGGTGCCGGCAGCGCTCTGGGTCATTT
TCGGCGAGGACCGCTTTCGCTGGAGCGCGACGATGATCGGCCTGTCGCTTGCGGTATTCGGAATCTTGCA
CGCCCTCGCTCAAGCCTTCGTCACTGGTCCCGCCACCAAACGTTTCGGCGAGAAGCAGGCCATTATCGCC
GGCATGGCGGCCGACGCGCTGGGCTACGTCTTGCTGGCGTTCGCGACGCGAGGCTGGATGGCCTTCCCCA
TTATGATTCTTCTCGCTTCCGGCGGCATCGGGATGCCCGCGTTGCAGGCCATGCTGTCCAGGCAGGTAGA
TGACGACCATCAGGGACAGCTTCAAGGATCGCTCGCGGCTCTTACCAGCCTAACTTCGATCATTGGACCG
CTGATCGTCACGGCGATTTATGCCGCCTCGGCGAGCACATGGAACGGGTTGGCATGGATTGTAGGCGCCG
CCCTATACCTTGTCTGCCTCCCCGCGTTGCGTCGCGGTGCATGGAGCCGGGCCACCTCGACCTGAATGGA
AGCCGGCGGCACCTCGCTAACGGATTCACCACTCCAAGAATTGGAGCCAATCAATTCTTGCGGAGAACTG
GCTTGAAGTTCCTATACTTTCTAGAGAATAGGAACTTCGGAATAGGTACTTCCGCTACTAGAATTCGAGC
GGGGAATTCTTGACAATTAATCATCGGCTCGTATAATGTGTGGAATTGTGAGCGGATAACAATTTTCACA
CAGGAAACAGCTAAATGGTGAGCAAGGGCGAGGAGGTCATCAAGGAGTTCATGCGCTTCAAGGAGCACAT
GGAGGGCTCCGTGAACGGCCACGAGTTCGAGATCGAGGGCGAGGGCGAGGGCCGCCCCTACGAGGGCACC
CAGACCGCCAGGCTGAAGGTGACCAAGGGTGGCCCCCTGCCCTTCGCCTGGGACATCCTGTCCCCTCAGA
TCATGTACGGCTCCAAGGCCTACGTGAAGCACCCCGCCGACATCCCCGACTACTTGAAGCTGTCCTTCCC
CGAGGGCTTCAAGTGGGAGCGCGTGATGAACTTCGAGGACGGCGGCGTGGTGACCGTGACCCAGGACTCC
TCCCTGCAGGACGGCGAGTTCATCTACAAGGTGAAGGTGCGCGGCACCAACTTCCCCTCCGACGGCCCCG
TAATGCAGAAAAAGACCATGGGCTGGGAGGCCTCCTCCGAGCGGATGTACCCCGAGGACGGCGCCCTGAA
GGGCGAGATGAAGATGAGGCTGAGGCTGAAGGACGGCGGCCACTACGACGCCGAGGTCAAGACCACCTAC
ATGGCCAAGAAGCCCGTGCAGCTGCCCGGCGCCTACAAGACCGACATCAAGCTGGACATCACCTCCCACA
ACGAGGACTACACCATCGTGGAACAGTACGAGCGCGCCGAGGGCCGCCACTCCACCGGCGCCGCTTAATT
AGCTGAGCTTGGACTCCTGTTGATAGATCCAGTAATGACCTCAGAACTCCATCTGGATTTGTTCAGAACG
CTCGGTTGCCGCCGGGCGTTTTTTATTGGTGAGAATCTCCCGCTTTACGAATTCCCATGGGGAGCATGCG
GAGTTACGTCATCCCCACCTTCCGCTGCGTTCTTCATCGATGCCCGCTTAGTGATATGCTTAAAACTCCA
AGCACAGCCTTCTCCCCGGGGCGGCCGCATTAGGCACCCCAGGCTTTACACTTTATGCTTCCGGCTCGTA
TAATGTGTGGATTTTGAGTTAGGATCCGTCGAGATTTTCAGGAGCTAAGGAAGCTAAAATGGAGAAAAAA
ATCACTGGATATACCACCGTTGATATATCCCAATGGCATCGTAAAGAACATTTTGAGGCATTTCAGTCAG
TTGCTCAATGTACCTATAACCAGACCGTTCAGCTGGATATTACGGCCTTTTTAAAGACCGTAAAGAAAAA
TAAGCACAAGTTTTATCCGGCCTTTATTCACATTCTTGCCCGCCTGATGAATGCTCATCCGGAATTCCGT
ATGGCAATGAAAGACGGTGAGCTGGTGATATGGGATAGTGTTCACCCTTGTTACACCGTTTTCCATGAGC
AAACTGAAACGTTTTCATCGCTCTGGAGTGAATACCACGACGATTTCCGGCAGTTTCTACACATATATTC
GCAAGATGTGGCGTGTTACGGTGAAAACCTGGCCTATTTCCCTAAAGGGTTTATTGAGAATATGTTTTTC
GTCTCAGCCAATCCCTGGGTGAGTTTCACCAGTTTTGATTTAAACGTGGCCAATATGGACAACTTCTTCG
CCCCCGTTTTCACCATGGGCAAATATTATACGCAAGGCGACAAGGTGCTGATGCCGCTGGCGATTCAGGT
TCATCATGCCGTTTGTGATGGCTTCCATGTCGGCAGAATGCTTAATGAATTACAACAGTACTGCGATGAG
TGGCAGGGCGGGGCGTAAACGCGTGGATCCGGCTTACTAAAAGCCAGATAACAGTATGCGTATTTGCGCG
CTGATTTTTGCGGTATAAGAATATATACTGATATGTATACCCGAAGTATGTCAAAAAGAGGTATGCTATG
AAGCAGCGTATTACAGTGACAGTTGACAGCGACAGCTATCAGTTGCTCAAGGCATATATGATGTCAATAT
CTCCGGTCTGGTAAGCACAACCATGCAGAATGAAGCCCGTCGTCTGCGTGCCGAACGCTGGAAAGCGGAA
AATCAGGAAGGGATGGCTGAGGTCGCCCGGTTTATTGAAATGAACGGCTCTTTTGCTGACGAGAACAGGG
GCTGGTGAAATGCAGTTTAAGGTTTACACCTATAAAAGAGAGAGCCGTTATCGTCTGTTTGTGGATGTAC
AGAGTGATATTATTGACACGCCCGGACGACGGATGGTGATCCCCCTGGCCAGTGCACGTCTGCTGTCAGA
TAAAGTCTCCCGTGAACTTTACCCGGTGGTGCATATCGGGGATGAAAGCTGGCGCATGATGACCACCGAT
ATGGCCAGTGTGCCGGTATCCGTTATCGGGGAAGAAGTGGCTGATCTCAGCCACCGCGAAAATGACATCA
AAAACGCCATTAACCTGATGTTCTGGGGAATATAAATGTCAGGCTCCCTTATACACAGCCCCCGGGGATG
CTGGTTGTCATTGCCCCTCCTTCCTCTAAGTGATAAGGTTACTTCCTCTAAATGACCAAGCAGGGTATCT
AATCCTGTTAACGCTCGCTCAGAGAATTCGCATGCGGAGTCGAGGGAGAACCAGATAAGTGAAATCTAGT
TCCAAACTATTTTGTCATTTTTAATTTTCGTATTAGCTTACGACGCTACACCCAGTTCCCATCTATTTTG
TCACTCTTCCCTAAATAATCCTTAAAAACTCCATTTCCACCCCTCCCAGTTCCCAACTATTTTGTCCGCC
CACACGCTGAGCGAATTCCACGCTTGTGGAATTCCTCGAGGGAGTTCACATATACCTGCCGTTCACTATT
ATTTAGTGAAATGAGATATTATGATATTTTCTGAATTGTGATTAAAAAGGCAACTTTATGCCCATGCAAC
AGAAACTATAAAAAATACAGAGAATGAAAAGAAACAGATAGATTTTTTAGTTCTTTAGGCCCGTAGTCTG
CAAATCCTTTTATGATTTTCTATCAAACAAAAGAGGAAAATAGACCAGTTGCAATCCAAACGAGAGTCTA
ATAGAATGAGGTCGAAAAGTAAATCGCGCGGGTTTGTTACTGATAAAGCAGGCAAGACCTAAAATGTGTA
AAGGGCAAAGTGTATACTTTGGCGTCACCCCTTACATATTTTAGGTCTTTTTTTATTGTGCGTAACTAAC
TTGCCATCTTCAAACAGGAGGGCTGGAAGAAGCAGACCGCTAACACAGTACATAAAAAAGGAGACATGAA
CGATGAACATCAAAAAGTTTGCAAAACAAGCAACAGTATTAACCTTTACTACCGCACTGCTGGCAGGAGG
CGCAACTCAAGCGTTTGCGAAAGAAACGAACCAAAAGCCATATAAGGAAACATACGGCATTTCCCATATT
ACACGCCATGATATGCTGCAAATCCCTGAACAGCAAAAAAATGAAAAATATCAAGTTCCTGAATTCGATT
CGTCCACAATTAAAAATATCTCTTCTGCAAAAGGCCTGGACGTTTGGGACAGCTGGCCATTACAAAACGC
TGACGGCACTGTCGCAAACTATCACGGCTACCACATCGTCTTTGCATTAGCCGGAGATCCTAAAAATGCG
GATGACACATCGATTTACATGTTCTATCAAAAAGTCGGCGAAACTTCTATTGACAGCTGGAAAAACGCTG
GCCGCGTCTTTAAAGACAGCGACAAATTCGATGCAAATGATTCTATCCTAAAAGACCAAACACAAGAATG
GTCAGGTTCAGCCACATTTACATCTGACGGAAAAATCCGTTTATTCTACACTGATTTCTCCGGTAAACAT
TACGGCAAACAAACACTGACAACTGCACAAGTTAACGTATCAGCATCAGACAGCTCTTTGAACATCAACG
GTGTAGAGGATTATAAATCAATCTTTGACGGTGACGGAAAAACGTATCAAAATGTACAGCAGTTCATCGA
TGAAGGCAACTACAGCTCAGGCGACAACCATACGCTGAGAGATCCTCACTACGTAGAAGATAAAGGCCAC
AAATACTTAGTATTTGAAGCAAACACTGGAACTGAAGATGGCTACCAAGGCGAAGAATCTTTATTTAACA
AAGCATACTATGGCAAAAGCACATCATTCTTCCGTCAAGAAAGTCAAAAACTTCTGCAAAGCGATAAAAA
ACGCACGGCTGAGTTAGCAAACGGCGCTCTCGGTATGATTGAGCTAAACGATGATTACACACTGAAAAAA
GTGATGAAACCGCTGATTGCATCTAACACAGTAACAGATGAAATTGAACGCGCGAACGTCTTTAAAATGA
ACGGCAAATGGTACCTGTTCACTGACTCCCGCGGATCAAAAATGACGATTGACGGCATTACGTCTAACGA
TATTTACATGCTTGGTTATGTTTCTAATTCTTTAACTGGCCCATACAAGCCGCTGAACAAAACTGGCCTT
GTGTTAAAAATGGATCTTGATCCTAACGATGTAACCTTTACTTACTCACACTTCGCTGTACCTCAAGCGA
AAGGAAACAATGTCGTGATTACAAGCTATATGACAAACAGAGGATTCTACGCAGACAAACAATCAACGTT
TGCGCCAAGCTTCCTGCTGAACATCAAAGGCAAGAAAACATCTGTTGTCAAAGACAGCATCCTTGAACAA
GGACAATTAACAGTTAACAAATAAATTCGCTGAGCGAGGATGCACATGTGACCGAGGGAAGCTTGCGGCC
GCGTCGTGACTGGGAAAACCCTGGCGACTAGTCTTGGACTCCTGTTGATAGATCCAGTAATGACCTCAGA
ACTCCATCTGGATTTGTTCAGAACGCTCGGTTGCCGCCGGGCGTTTTTTATTGGTGAGAATCCAGGGGTC
CCCAATAATTACGATTTAAATTTGTGTCTCAAAATCTCTGATGTTACATTGCACAAGATAAAAATATATC
ATCATGAACAATAAAACTGTCTGCTTACATAAACAGTAATACAAGGGGTGTTATGAGCCATATTCAGCGT
GAAACGAGCTGTAGCCGTCCGCGTCTGAACAGCAACATGGATGCGGATCTGTATGGCTATAAATGGGCGC
GTGATAACGTGGGTCAGAGCGGCGCGACCATTTATCGTCTGTATGGCAAACCGGATGCGCCGGAACTGTT
TCTGAAACATGGCAAAGGCAGCGTGGCGAACGATGTGACCGATGAAATGGTGCGTCTGAACTGGCTGACC
GAATTTATGCCGCTGCCGACCATTAAACATTTTATTCGCACCCCGGATGATGCGTGGCTGCTGACCACCG
CGATTCCGGGCAAAACCGCGTTTCAGGTGCTGGAAGAATATCCGGATAGCGGCGAAAACATTGTGGATGC
GCTGGCCGTGTTTCTGCGTCGTCTGCATAGCATTCCGGTGTGCAACTGCCCGTTTAACAGCGATCGTGTG
TTTCGTCTGGCCCAGGCGCAGAGCCGTATGAACAACGGCCTGGTGGATGCGAGCGATTTTGATGATGAAC
GTAACGGCTGGCCGGTGGAACAGGTGTGGAAAGAAATGCATAAACTGCTGCCGTTTAGCCCGGATAGCGT
GGTGACCCACGGCGATTTTAGCCTGGATAACCTGATTTTCGATGAAGGCAAACTGATTGGCTGCATTGAT
GTGGGCCGTGTGGGCATTGCGGATCGTTATCAGGATCTGGCCATTCTGTGGAACTGCCTGGGCGAATTTA
GCCCGAGCCTGCAAAAACGTCTGTTTCAGAAATATGGCATTGATAATCCGGATATGAACAAACTGCAATT
TCATCTGATGCTGGATGAATTTTTCTAATAATTAATTGGACCGCGGTCCGCGCGTTGTCCTTTTCCGCTG
CATAACCCTGCTTCGGGGTCATTATAGCGATTTTTTCGGTATATCCATCCTTTTTCGCACGATATACAGG
ATTTTGCCAAAGGGTTCGTGTAGACTTTCCTTGGTGTATCCAACGGCGTCAGCCGGGCAGGATAGGTGAA
GTAGGCCCACCCGCGAGCGGGTGTTCCTTCTTCACTGTCCCTTATTCGCACCTGGCGGTGCTCAACGGGA
ATCCTGCTCTGCGAGGCTGGCCGTAGGCCGGCCGATCTGAAGATCAGCAGTTCAACCTGTTGATAGTACG
TACTAAGCTCTCATGTTTCACGTACTAAGCTCTCATGTTTAACGTACTAAGCTCTCATGTTTAACGAACT
AAACCCTCATGGCTAACGTACTAAGCTCTCATGGCTAACGTACTAAGCTCTCATGTTTCACGTACTAAGC
TCTCATGTTTGAACAATAAAATTAATATAAATCAGCAACTTAAATAGCCTCTAAGGTTTTAAGTTTTATA
AGAAAAAAAAGAATATATAAGGCTTTTAAAGCCTTTAAGGTTTAACGGTTGTGGACAACAAGCCAGGGAT
GTAACGCACTGAGAAGCCCTTAGAGCCTCTCAAAGCAATTTTGAGTGACACAGGAACACTTAACGGCTGA
CATGGGGCGCGCCCAGCTGTCTAGGGCGGCGGATTTGTCCTACTCAGGAGAGCGTTCACCGACAAACAAC
AGATAAAACGAAAGGCCCAGTCTTTCGACTGAGCCTTTCGTTTTATTTGATGCCT
